Addgene plasmid #223709: macroH2A2-GFP (pc2191)
Purpose: Expression of macroH2A2 tagged N-terminal to GFP
Depositing lab: Cristina Cardoso. Depositing organization: Technische Universitaet Darmstadt. Publication: Histone variant macroH2A1 regulates synchronous firing of replication origins in the inactive X chromosome. Arroyo M, Casas-Delucchi CS, Pabba MK, Prorok P, Pradhan SK, Rausch C, Lehmkuhl A, Maiser A, Buschbeck M, Pasque V, Bernstein E, Luck K, Cardoso MC. Nucleic Acids Res. 2024 Aug 27:gkae734. doi: 10.1093/nar/gkae734. PubMed 39189450.
Backbone
  Vector backbone: pEGFP-N1
  Backbone size w/o insert (bp): 4733
  Total vector size (bp): 5843
  Modifications to backbone: pEGFP-N1 containing the cDNA of macroH2A2
  Vector type: Mammalian Expression
Growth in bacteria
  Bacterial resistance: Kanamycin, 50 μg/mL
  Growth temperature: 37°C
  Growth strain: DH5alpha
  Copy number: Unknown
Gene/Insert
  Gene/Insert name: macroH2A2-GFP (alt name: macroH2A2)
  Species: H. sapiens (human)
  Insert size (bp): 1116
  Entrez Gene: MACROH2A2 (a.k.a. H2AFY2); H2AFY2 (a.k.a. MACROH2A2)
  Tag / fusion protein: EGFP (C terminal on backbone)
  Cloning method: Other
  Sequencing primers: 5′ AGAAGCGCGATCACATG
Resource information
  A portion of this plasmid was derived from a plasmid made by: Provided by Emily Bernstein Department of Oncological Sciences & Dermatology, Mount Sinai School of Medicine, One Gustave L. Levy Place, Box 1130, New York, NY 10029
Terms and licenses: Academic/Nonprofit Terms; Industry Terms: Not Available to Industry
How to cite: macroH2A2-GFP (pc2191) was a gift from Cristina Cardoso (Addgene plasmid # 223709 ; http://n2t.net/addgene:223709 ; RRID:Addgene_223709)
