[The description below was written by a language model from this plasmid's Addgene catalogue record and pLannotate feature annotations shown in this document.]
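Description:
macroH2A2-GFP (pc2191) is a mammalian expression plasmid of 5,843 bp built on the pEGFP-N1 backbone. It carries the human MACROH2A2 (H2AFY2) cDNA, which encodes the histone variant macroH2A2. The 1,116 bp coding sequence sits within the multiple cloning site, flanked by remnants of it. It lies upstream of EGFP, so the histone variant forms the N-terminal part of the fusion and EGFP is attached at its C terminus across a short linker derived from the polylinker. Transcription is driven by the human cytomegalovirus immediate early enhancer and promoter and terminated by the SV40 polyadenylation signal. The short "large T antigen" fragment annotated just after EGFP probably reflects SV40-derived sequence around that terminator rather than a functional coding unit.

The plasmid replicates in E. coli from a high-copy ColE1/pUC-type origin, and it also contains an f1 phage origin. Selection relies on a single Tn5 aminoglycoside phosphotransferase (NeoR/KanR) gene placed behind tandem bacterial (bla) and SV40 early promoters and followed by the HSV TK polyadenylation signal. This arrangement gives kanamycin resistance in bacteria and allows G418 selection of transfected mammalian cells. The annotated ble and bGH poly(A) fragments are small partial matches and probably not functional elements.

The construct is used to express fluorescently labelled macroH2A2 in mammalian cells, which allows its chromatin localisation to be observed by microscopy. The associated study examined macroH2A histone variants and the timing of replication origin firing on the inactive X chromosome.
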