Features (pLannotate 1.2.2; 16 found; start..end, strand, type, name):
      1..589     +  rep_origin     ori: high-copy-number ColE1/pMB1/pBR322/pUC origin of replication
    764..1067    +  enhancer       CMV enhancer: human cytomegalovirus immediate early enhancer
   1068..1271    +  promoter       CMV promoter: human cytomegalovirus (CMV) immediate early promoter
   1294..1330    +  misc_feature   MCS (fragment): multiple cloning site
   1331..2446    +  CDS            MACROH2A2: H2AW_HUMAN - Also known as H2AFY2 From Homo sapiens (Human).
   2447..2478    +  misc_feature   MCS (fragment): multiple cloning site
   2492..3211    +  CDS            EGFP: the original enhanced GFP (Yang et al., 1996) mammalian codon-optimized
   3228..3311    +  CDS            large T antigen (fragment): large T antigen from SV40 (simian virus 40)
   3334..3455    +  polyA_signal   SV40 poly(A) signal: SV40 polyadenylation signal
   3489..3917    -  rep_origin     f1 ori (sequence partly withheld): f1 bacteriophage origin of replication; arrow indicates direction of (+) strand synthesis
   3944..4048    +  promoter       AmpR promoter: bla
   4050..4407    +  promoter       SV40 promoter: SV40 enhancer and early promoter
   4442..5236    +  CDS            NeoR/KanR: aminoglycoside phosphotransferase from Tn5; aph(3')-II (or nptII); confers resistance to neomycin, kanamycin, and G418 (Geneticin®)
   5257..5409    +  CDS            ble (fragment): BLE_KLEPN - Experimental evidence at protein level: Swiss-Prot protein existence level 1. Binding protein with a strong affinity to the bleomycin family of antibiotics. Binds to CL990; an antimitotic-antibiotic compound. From Klebsiella pneumoniae.
   5468..5515    +  polyA_signal   HSV TK poly(A) signal: herpes simplex virus thymidine kinase polyadenylation signal (Cole and Stacy, 1985)
   5606..5622    -  polyA_signal   bGH poly(A) signal (fragment): bovine growth hormone polyadenylation signal
>Addgene plasmid #223709 | macroH2A2-GFP (pc2191) | addgene full sequence | sequence record 447925 | Addgene NGS Result
TTGAGATCCTTTTTTTCTGCGCGTAATCTGCTGCTTGCAAACAAAAAAACCACCGCTACCAGCGGTGGTT
TGTTTGCCGGATCAAGAGCTACCAACTCTTTTTCCGAAGGTAACTGGCTTCAGCAGAGCGCAGATACCAA
ATACTGTTCTTCTAGTGTAGCCGTAGTTAGGCCACCACTTCAAGAACTCTGTAGCACCGCCTACATACCT
CGCTCTGCTAATCCTGTTACCAGTGGCTGCTGCCAGTGGCGATAAGTCGTGTCTTACCGGGTTGGACTCA
AGACGATAGTTACCGGATAAGGCGCAGCGGTCGGGCTGAACGGGGGGTTCGTGCACACAGCCCAGCTTGG
AGCGAACGACCTACACCGAACTGAGATACCTACAGCGTGAGCTATGAGAAAGCGCCACGCTTCCCGAAGG
GAGAAAGGCGGACAGGTATCCGGTAAGCGGCAGGGTCGGAACAGGAGAGCGCACGAGGGAGCTTCCAGGG
GGAAACGCCTGGTATCTTTATAGTCCTGTCGGGTTTCGCCACCTCTGACTTGAGCGTCGATTTTTGTGAT
GCTCGTCAGGGGGGCGGAGCCTATGGAAAAACGCCAGCAACGCGGCCTTTTTACGGTTCCTGGCCTTTTG
CTGGCCTTTTGCTCACATGTTCTTTCCTGCGTTATCCCCTGATTCTGTGGATAACCGTATTACCGCCATG
CATTAGTTATTAATAGTAATCAATTACGGGGTCATTAGTTCATAGCCCATATATGGAGTTCCGCGTTACA
TAACTTACGGTAAATGGCCCGCCTGGCTGACCGCCCAACGACCCCCGCCCATTGACGTCAATAATGACGT
ATGTTCCCATAGTAACGCCAATAGGGACTTTCCATTGACGTCAATGGGTGGAGTATTTACGGTAAACTGC
CCACTTGGCAGTACATCAAGTGTATCATATGCCAAGTACGCCCCCTATTGACGTCAATGACGGTAAATGG
CCCGCCTGGCATTATGCCCAGTACATGACCTTATGGGACTTTCCTACTTGGCAGTACATCTACGTATTAG
TCATCGCTATTACCATGGTGATGCGGTTTTGGCAGTACATCAATGGGCGTGGATAGCGGTTTGACTCACG
GGGATTTCCAAGTCTCCACCCCATTGACGTCAATGGGAGTTTGTTTTGGCACCAAAATCAACGGGACTTT
CCAAAATGTCGTAACAACTCCGCCCCATTGACGCAAATGGGCGGTAGGCGTGTACGGTGGGAGGTCTATA
TAAGCAGAGCTGGTTTAGTGAACCGTCAGATCCGCTAGCGCTACCGGACTCAGATCTCGAGCTCAAGCTT
ATGTCGGGCCGGAGTGGGAAGAAGAAAATGTCCAAGCTGTCCCGTTCAGCTAGGGCAGGTGTCATCTTTC
CAGTGGGGAGGCTGATGCGTTATCTGAAGAAAGGGACGTTCAAGTACCGGATCAGCGTGGGCGCCCCTGT
CTACATGGCGGCAGTCATTGAGTACCTGGCAGCGGAAATTCTAGAATTGGCCGGCAATGCCGCGAGGGAC
AACAAGAAGGCCCGGATAGCCCCGAGACACATCTTGCTGGCAGTTGCCAATGACGAGGAGCTCAACCAGC
TGCTAAAAGGAGTGACCATCGCCAGTGGAGGCGTCCTGCCCAGAATTCACCCCGAACTGCTGGCCAAAAA
GCGAGGGACCAAAGGCAAGTCGGAAACGATCCTCTCCCCACCCCCAGAGAAAAGAGGCAGGAAGGCCACG
TCAGGCAAGAAGGGGGGGAAGAAATCCAAGGCTGCCAAACCACGGACGTCCAAAAAGTCCAAACCAAAGG
ACAGCGATAAAGAAGGAACTTCAAATTCCACCTCTGAAGATGGGCCAGGGGATGGATTCACCATTCTGTC
TTCTAAGAGCCTTGTTCTGGGACAGAAGCTGTCCTTAACCCAGAGTGACATCAGCCATATTGGCTCCATG
AGAGTGGAGGGCATTGTCCACCCAACCACAGCCGAAATTGACCTCAAAGAAGATATAGGTAAAGCCTTGG
AAAAGGCTGGGGGAAAAGAGTTCTTGGAAACGGTAAAGGAGCTTCGCAAATCCCAAGGCCCTTTGGAAGT
CGCCGAAGCCGCCGTCAGCCAATCCAGTGGACTCGCAGCCAAATTTGTCATCCACTGTCACATCCCTCAG
TGGGGCTCCGACAAATGTGAAGAACAGCTTGAAGAGACCATCAAAAACTGCCTGTCAGCGGCGGAGGACA
AGAAGCTAAAGTCCGTCGCGTTCCCGCCTTTCCCCAGCGGCAGAAACTGCTTTCCCAAACAGACTGCGGC
CCAGGTGACCCTCAAAGCCATCTCAGCCCACTTTGATGACTCGAGCGCGTCCTCGCTGAAGAACGTGTAC
TTCCTGCTCTTCGACAGCGAGAGCATCGGCATCTACGTGCAGGAGATGGCCAAGCTCGACGCCAAGCTGC
AGTCGACGGTACCGCGGGCCCGGGATCCACCGGTCGCCACCATGGTGAGCAAGGGCGAGGAGCTGTTCAC
CGGGGTGGTGCCCATCCTGGTCGAGCTGGACGGCGACGTAAACGGCCACAAGTTCAGCGTGTCCGGCGAG
GGCGAGGGCGATGCCACCTACGGCAAGCTGACCCTGAAGTTCATCTGCACCACCGGCAAGCTGCCCGTGC
CCTGGCCCACCCTCGTGACCACCCTGACCTACGGCGTGCAGTGCTTCAGCCGCTACCCCGACCACATGAA
GCAGCACGACTTCTTCAAGTCCGCCATGCCCGAAGGCTACGTCCAGGAGCGCACCATCTTCTTCAAGGAC
GACGGCAACTACAAGACCCGCGCCGAGGTGAAGTTCGAGGGCGACACCCTGGTGAACCGCATCGAGCTGA
AGGGCATCGACTTCAAGGAGGACGGCAACATCCTGGGGCACAAGCTGGAGTACAACTACAACAGCCACAA
CGTCTATATCATGGCCGACAAGCAGAAGAACGGCATCAAGGTGAACTTCAAGATCCGCCACAACATCGAG
GACGGCAGCGTGCAGCTCGCCGACCACTACCAGCAGAACACCCCCATCGGCGACGGCCCCGTGCTGCTGC
CCGACAACCACTACCTGAGCACCCAGTCCGCCCTGAGCAAAGACCCCAACGAGAAGCGCGATCACATGGT
CCTGCTGGAGTTCGTGACCGCCGCCGGGATCACTCTCGGCATGGACGAGCTGTACAAGTAAAGCGGCCGC
GACTCTAGATCATAATCAGCCATACCACATTTGTAGAGGTTTTACTTGCTTTAAAAAACCTCCCACACCT
CCCCCTGAACCTGAAACATAAAATGAATGCAATTGTTGTTGTTAACTTGTTTATTGCAGCTTATAATGGT
TACAAATAAAGCAATAGCATCACAAATTTCACAAATAAAGCATTTTTTTCACTGCATTCTAGTTGTGGTT
TGTCCAAACTCATCAATGTATCTTAAGGCGTAAATTGTAAGCGTTAATATTTTGTTAAAATTCGCGTTAA
ATTTTTGTTAAATCAGCTCATTTTTTAACCAATAGGCCGAAATCGGCAAAATCCCTTATAAATCAAAAGA
ATAGACCGAGATAGGGT
[37 nt withheld, positions 3588-3624]
AAAGAACGTGGACTCCAACGTCAAAGG
[49 nt withheld, positions 3652-3700]
T
[91 nt withheld, positions 3702-3792]
G
[124 nt withheld, positions 3794-3917]
CAGGTGGCACTTTTCGGGGAAATGTGCGCGGAACCCCTATTTGTTTATTTTTCTAAATACATTCAAATAT
GTATCCGCTCATGAGACAATAACCCTGATAAATGCTTCAATAATATTGAAAAAGGAAGAGTCCTGAGGCG
GAAAGAACCAGCTGTGGAATGTGTGTCAGTTAGGGTGTGGAAAGTCCCCAGGCTCCCCAGCAGGCAGAAG
TATGCAAAGCATGCATCTCAATTAGTCAGCAACCAGGTGTGGAAAGTCCCCAGGCTCCCCAGCAGGCAGA
AGTATGCAAAGCATGCATCTCAATTAGTCAGCAACCATAGTCCCGCCCCTAACTCCGCCCATCCCGCCCC
TAACTCCGCCCAGTTCCGCCCATTCTCCGCCCCATGGCTGACTAATTTTTTTTATTTATGCAGAGGCCGA
GGCCGCCTCGGCCTCTGAGCTATTCCAGAAGTAGTGAGGAGGCTTTTTTGGAGGCCTAGGCTTTTGCAAA
GATCGATCAAGAGACAGGATGAGGATCGTTTCGCATGATTGAACAAGATGGATTGCACGCAGGTTCTCCG
GCCGCTTGGGTGGAGAGGCTATTCGGCTATGACTGGGCACAACAGACAATCGGCTGCTCTGATGCCGCCG
TGTTCCGGCTGTCAGCGCAGGGGCGCCCGGTTCTTTTTGTCAAGACCGACCTGTCCGGTGCCCTGAATGA
ACTGCAAGACGAGGCAGCGCGGCTATCGTGGCTGGCCACGACGGGCGTTCCTTGCGCAGCTGTGCTCGAC
GTTGTCACTGAAGCGGGAAGGGACTGGCTGCTATTGGGCGAAGTGCCGGGGCAGGATCTCCTGTCATCTC
ACCTTGCTCCTGCCGAGAAAGTATCCATCATGGCTGATGCAATGCGGCGGCTGCATACGCTTGATCCGGC
TACCTGCCCATTCGACCACCAAGCGAAACATCGCATCGAGCGAGCACGTACTCGGATGGAAGCCGGTCTT
GTCGATCAGGATGATCTGGACGAAGAGCATCAGGGGCTCGCGCCAGCCGAACTGTTCGCCAGGCTCAAGG
CGAGCATGCCCGACGGCGAGGATCTCGTCGTGACCCATGGCGATGCCTGCTTGCCGAATATCATGGTGGA
AAATGGCCGCTTTTCTGGATTCATCGACTGTGGCCGGCTGGGTGTGGCGGACCGCTATCAGGACATAGCG
TTGGCTACCCGTGATATTGCTGAAGAGCTTGGCGGCGAATGGGCTGACCGCTTCCTCGTGCTTTACGGTA
TCGCCGCTCCCGATTCGCAGCGCATCGCCTTCTATCGCCTTCTTGACGAGTTCTTCTGAGCGGGACTCTG
GGGTTCGAAATGACCGACCAAGCGACGCCCAACCTGCCATCACGAGATTTCGATTCCACCGCCGCCTTCT
ATGAAAGGTTGGGCTTCGGAATCGTTTTCCGGGACGCCGGCTGGATGATCCTCCAGCGCGGGGATCTCAT
GCTGGAGTTCTTCGCCCACCCTAGGGGGAGGCTAACTGAAACACGGAAGGAGACAATACCGGAAGGAACC
CGCGCTATGACGGCAATAAAAAGACAGAATAAAACGCACGGTGTTGGGTCGTTTGTTCATAAACGCGGGG
TTCGGTCCCAGGGCTGGCACTCTGTCGATACCCCACCGAGACCCCATTGGGGCCAATACGCCCGCGTTTC
TTCCTTTTCCCCACCCCACCCCCCAAGTTCGGGTGAAGGCCCAGGGCTCGCAGCCAACGTCGGGGCGGCA
GGCCCTGCCATAGCCTCAGGTTACTCATATATACTTTAGATTGATTTAAAACTTCATTTTTAATTTAAAA
GGATCTAGGTGAAGATCCTTTTTGATAATCTCATGACCAAAATCCCTTAACGTGAGTTTTCGTTCCACTG
AGCGTCAGACCCCGTAGAAAAGATCAAAGGATCTTC
